>Addgene plasmid #236226 | synapsin-hIRβ | addgene full sequence | sequence record 498291 | Addgene NGS Result
[49 nt withheld, positions 1-49]
C
[91 nt withheld, positions 51-141]
A
[49 nt withheld, positions 143-191]
CCTTTGACGTTGGAGTCCACGTTCTTT
[37 nt withheld, positions 219-255]
ACCCTATCTCGGTCTATTCTTTTGATTTATAAGGGATTTTGCCGATTTCGGCCTATTGGTTAAAAAATGA
GCTGATTTAACAAAAATTTAACGCGAATTTTAACAAAATATTAACGCTTACAATTTAGGTGGCACTTTTC
GGGGAAATGTGCGCGGAACCCCTATTTGTTTATTTTTCTAAATACATTCAAATATGTATCCGCTCATGAG
ACAATAACCCTGATAAATGCTTCAATAATATTGAAAAAGGAAGAGTATGAGTATTCAACATTTCCGTGTC
GCCCTTATTCCCTTTTTTGCGGCATTTTGCCTTCCTGTTTTTGCTCACCCAGAAACGCTGGTGAAAGTAA
AAGATGCTGAAGATCAGTTGGGTGCACGAGTGGGTTACATCGAACTGGATCTCAACAGCGGTAAGATCCT
TGAGAGTTTTCGCCCCGAAGAACGTTTTCCAATGATGAGCACTTTTAAAGTTCTGCTATGTGGCGCGGTA
TTATCCCGTATTGACGCCGGGCAAGAGCAACTCGGTCGCCGCATACACTATTCTCAGAATGACTTGGTTG
AGTACTCACCAGTCACAGAAAAGCATCTTACGGATGGCATGACAGTAAGAGAATTATGCAGTGCTGCCAT
AACCATGAGTGATAACACTGCGGCCAACTTACTTCTGACAACGATCGGAGGACCGAAGGAGCTAACCGCT
TTTTTGCACAACATGGGGGATCATGTAACTCGCCTTGATCGTTGGGAACCGGAGCTGAATGAAGCCATAC
CAAACGACGAGCGTGACACCACGATGCCTGTAGCAATGGCAACAACGTTGCGCAAACTATTAACTGGCGA
ACTACTTACTCTAGCTTCCCGGCAACAATTAATAGACTGGATGGAGGCGGATAAAGTTGCAGGACCACTT
CTGCGCTCGGCCCTTCCGGCTGGCTGGTTTATTGCTGATAAATCTGGAGCCGGTGAGCGTGGGTCTCGCG
GTATCATTGCAGCACTGGGGCCAGATGGTAAGCCCTCCCGTATCGTAGTTATCTACACGACGGGGAGTCA
GGCAACTATGGATGAACGAAATAGACAGATCGCTGAGATAGGTGCCTCACTGATTAAGCATTGGTAACTG
TCAGACCAAGTTTACTCATATATACTTTAGATTGATTTAAAACTTCATTTTTAATTTAAAAGGATCTAGG
TGAAGATCCTTTTTGATAATCTCATGACCAAAATCCCTTAACGTGAGTTTTCGTTCCACTGAGCGTCAGA
CCCCGTAGAAAAGATCAAAGGATCTTCTTGAGATCCTTTTTTTCTGCGCGTAATCTGCTGCTTGCAAACA
AAAAAACCACCGCTACCAGCGGTGGTTTGTTTGCCGGATCAAGAGCTACCAACTCTTTTTCCGAAGGTAA
CTGGCTTCAGCAGAGCGCAGATACCAAATACTGTTCTTCTAGTGTAGCCGTAGTTAGGCCACCACTTCAA
GAACTCTGTAGCACCGCCTACATACCTCGCTCTGCTAATCCTGTTACCAGTGGCTGCTGCCAGTGGCGAT
AAGTCGTGTCTTACCGGGTTGGACTCAAGACGATAGTTACCGGATAAGGCGCAGCGGTCGGGCTGAACGG
GGGGTTCGTGCACACAGCCCAGCTTGGAGCGAACGACCTACACCGAACTGAGATACCTACAGCGTGAGCT
ATGAGAAAGCGCCACGCTTCCCGAAGGGAGAAAGGCGGACAGGTATCCGGTAAGCGGCAGGGTCGGAACA
GGAGAGCGCACGAGGGAGCTTCCAGGGGGAAACGCCTGGTATCTTTATAGTCCTGTCGGGTTTCGCCACC
TCTGACTTGAGCGTCGATTTTTGTGATGCTCGTCAGGGGGGCGGAGCCTATGGAAAAACGCCAGCAACGC
GGCCTTTTTACGGTTCCTGGCCTTTTGCTGGCCTTTTGCTCACATGTTCTTTCCTGCGTTATCCCCTGAT
TCTGTGGATAACCGTATTACCGCCTTTGAGTGAGCTGATACCGCTCGCCGCAGCCGAACGACCGAGCGCA
GCGAGTCAGTGAGCGAGGAAGCGGAAGAGCGCCCAATACGCAAACCGCCTCTCCCCGCGCGTTGGCCGAT
TCATTAATGCAGCTGGCACGACAGGTTTCCCGACTGGAAAGCGGGCAGTGAGCGCAACGCAATTAATGTG
AGTTAGCTCACTCATTAGGCACCCCAGGCTTTACACTTTATGCTTCCGGCTCGTATGTTGTGTGGAATTG
TGAGCGGATAACAATTTCACACAGGAAACAGCTATGACCATGATTACGCCAGATTTAATTAAGGCCTTAA
TTAGGCTGCGCGCTCGCTCGCTCACTGAGGCCGCCCGGGCAAAGCCCGGGCGGCCTCAGTGAGCGAGCGA
GCGCGCAGAGAGGGAGTGGCCAACTCCATCACTAGGGGTTCCTTGTAGTTAATGATTAACCCGCCATGCT
ACTTATCTACGTAGCCATGCTCTAGGAAGATCTAACATATCCTGGTGTGGAGTAGGGGACGCTGCTCTGA
CAGAGGCTCGGGGGCCTGAGCTGGCTCTGTGAGCTGGGGAGGAGGCAGACAGCCAGGCCTTGTCTGCAAG
CAGACCTGGCAGCATTGGGCTGGCCGCCCCCCAGGGCCTCCTCTTCATGCCCAGTGAATGACTCACCTTG
GCACAGACACAATGTTCGGGGTGGGCACAGTGCCTGCTTCCCGCCGCACCCCAGCCCCCCTCAAATGCCT
TCCGAGAAGCCCATTGAGCAGGGGGCTTGCATTGCACCCCAGCCTGACAGCCTGGCATCTTGGGATAAAA
GCAGCACAGCCCCCTAGGGGCTGCCCTTGCTGTGTGGCGCCACCGGCGGTGGAGAACAAGGCTCTATTCA
GCCTGTGCCCAGGAAAGGGGATCAGGGGATGCCCAGGCATGGACAGTGGGTGGCAGGGGGGGAGAGGAGG
GCTGTCTGCTTCCCAGAAGTCCAAGGACACAAATGGGTGAGGGGAGAGCTCTCCCCATAGCTGGGCTGCG
GCCCAACCCCACCCCCTCAGGCTATGCCAGGGGGTGTTGCCAGGGGCACCCGGGCATCGCCAGTCTAGCC
CACTCCTTCATAAAGCCCTCGCATCCCAGGAGCGAGCAGAGCCAGAGCAGGTTGGAGAGGAGACGCATCA
CCTCCGCTGCTCGCGGGGATCCTCTAGAGTCGACGGATCCGGGGAATCCTGCAGAAGTTGGTCGTGAGGC
ACTGGGCAGGTAAGTATCAAGGTTACAAGACAGGTTTAAGGAGACCAATAGAAACTGGGCTTGTCGAGAC
AGAGAAGACTCTTGCGTTTCTGATAGGCACCTATTGGTCTTACTGACATCCACTTTGCCTTTCTCTCCAC
AGGTGTCCACTCCCAGTTCAATTACAGCTCTTAAGGCTAGAGTACTTAATACGACTCACTATAGGCTAGC
CTCGAGAATTCATGGGCACCGGGGGCCGGCGGGGGGCGGCGGCGGCGCCGCTGCTGGTGGCGGTGGCCGC
GCTGCTACTGGGCGCCGCGGGCCACCTGTACCCCGGAGAGGTGTGTCCCGGCATGGATATTGCAAAAATT
ATCATCGGCCCCCTCATCTTTGTCTTTCTCTTCAGTGTTGTGATTGGAAGTATTTATCTATTCCTGAGAA
AGAGGCAGCCAGATGGGCCGCTGGGACCGCTTTACGCTTCTTCAAACCCTGAGTATCTCAGTGCCAGTGA
TGTGTTTCCATGCTCTGTGTACGTGCCGGACGAGTGGGAGGTGTCTCGAGAGAAGATCACCCTCCTTCGA
GAGCTGGGGCAGGGCTCCTTCGGCATGGTGTATGAGGGCAATGCCAGGGACATCATCAAGGGTGAGGCAG
AGACCCGCGTGGCGGTGAAGACGGTCAACGAGTCAGCCAGTCTCCGAGAGCGGATTGAGTTCCTCAATGA
GGCCTCGGTCATGAAGGGCTTCACCTGCCATCATGTGGTGCGCCTCCTGGGAGTGGTGTCCAAGGGCCAG
CCCACGCTGGTGGTGATGGAGCTGATGGCTCACGGAGACCTGAAGAGCTACCTCCGTTCTCTGCGGCCAG
AGGCTGAGAATAATCCTGGCCGCCCTCCCCCTACCCTTCAAGAGATGATTCAGATGGCGGCAGAGATTGC
TGACGGGATGGCCTACCTGAACGCCAAGAAGTTTGTGCATCGGGACCTGGCAGCGAGAAACTGCATGGTC
GCCCATGATTTTACTGTCAAAATTGGAGACTTTGGAATGACCAGAGACATCTATGAAACGGATTACTACC
GGAAAGGGGGCAAGGGTCTGCTCCCTGTACGGTGGATGGCACCGGAGTCCCTGAAGGATGGGGTCTTCAC
CACTTCTTCTGACATGTGGTCCTTTGGCGTGGTCCTTTGGGAAATCACCAGCTTGGCAGAACAGCCTTAC
CAAGGCCTGTCTAATGAACAGGTGTTGAAATTTGTCATGGATGGAGGGTATCTGGATCAACCCGACAACT
GTCCAGAGAGAGTCACTGACCTCATGCGCATGTGCTGGCAATTCAACCCCAAGATGAGGCCAACCTTCCT
GGAGATTGTCAACCTGCTCAAGGACGACCTGCACCCCAGCTTTCCAGAGGTGTCGTTCTTCCACAGCGAG
GAGAACAAGGCTCCCGAGAGTGAGGAGCTGGAGATGGAGTTTGAGGACATGGAGAATGTGCCCCTGGACC
GTTCCTCGCACTGTCAGAGGGAGGAGGCGGGGGGCCGGGATGGAGGGTCCTCGCTGGGTTTCAAGCGGAG
CTACGAGGAACACATCCCTTACACACACATGAACGGAGGCAAGAAAAACGGGCGGATTCTGACCTTGCCT
CGGTCCAATCCTTCCTACCCATACGATGTTCCAGATTACGCTTAGGCGGCCGCTTCGAGCAGACATGATA
AGATACATTGATGAGTTTGGACAAACCACAACTAGAATGCAGTGAAAAAAATGCTTTATTTGTGAAATTT
GTGATGCTATTGCTTTATTTGTAACCATTATAAGCTGCAATAAACAAGTTAACAACAACAATTGCATTCA
TTTTATGTTTCAGGTTCAGGGGGAGATGTGGGAGGTTTTTTAAAGCAAGTAAAACCTCTACAAATGTGGT
AAAATCGATAAGGATCTTCCTAGAGCATGGCTACGTAGATAAGTAGCATGGCGGGTTAATCATTAACTAC
AAGGAACCCCTAGTGATGGAGTTGGCCACTCCCTCTCTGCGCGCTCGCTCGCTCACTGAGGCCGGGCGAC
CAAAGGTCGCCCGACGCCCGGGCTTTGCCCGGGCGGCCTCAGTGAGCGAGCGAGCGCGCAGCCTTAATTA
ACCTAATTCACTGGCCGTCGTTTTACAACGTCGTGACTGGGAAAACCCTGGCGTTACCCAACTTAATCGC
CTTGCAGCACATCCCCCTTTCGCCAGCTGGCGTAATAGCGAAGAGGCCCGCACCGATCGCCCTTCCCAAC
AGTTGCGCAGCCTGAATGGCGAATGGG
[75 nt withheld, positions 5743-5817]
Features (pLannotate 1.2.2; 19 found; start..end, strand, type, name):
    407..511     +  promoter       AmpR promoter: bla
    512..1372    +  CDS            AmpR: β-lactamase; bla; confers resistance to ampicillin, carbenicillin, and related antibiotics
   1543..2131    +  rep_origin     ori: high-copy-number ColE1/pMB1/pBR322/pUC origin of replication
   2314..2406    +  CDS            lacI (fragment): lac repressor; lacI; The lac repressor binds to the lac operator to inhibit transcription in E. coli. This inhibition can be relieved by adding lactose or isopropyl-β-D-thiogalactopyranoside (IPTG).
   2419..2440    +  protein_bind   CAP binding site: CAP binding activates transcription in the presence of cAMP. E. coli catabolite activator protein
   2455..2485    +  promoter       lac promoter: promoter for the E. coli lac operon
   2493..2509    +  protein_bind   lac operator: The lac repressor binds to the lac operator to inhibit transcription in E. coli. This inhibition can be relieved by adding lactose or isopropyl-β-D-thiogalactopyranoside (IPTG). lac repressor encoded by lacI
   2571..2598    +  repeat_region  AAV2 ITR (fragment): inverted terminal repeat of adeno-associated virus serotype 2 inverted
   2616..2678    -  repeat_region  AAV2 ITR (fragment): inverted terminal repeat of adeno-associated virus serotype 2 inverted
   3419..3439    +  misc_feature   MCS (fragment): pUC18/19 multiple cloning site
   3485..3617    +  intron         chimeric intron: chimera between introns from human β-globin and immunoglobulin heavy chain genes
   3662..3680    +  promoter       T7 promoter: promoter for bacteriophage T7 RNA polymerase
   3811..5100    +  CDS            INSR (fragment): INSR_HUMAN - Experimental evidence at protein level: Swiss-Prot protein existence level 1. Receptor tyrosine kinase which mediates the pleiotropic actions of insulin. Binding of insulin leads to phosphorylation of several intracellular substrates, including, insulin receptor substrates (IRS1, 2, 3, 4), SHC, GAB1, CBL and other signaling intermediates. Each of these phosphorylated proteins serve as docking proteins for other signaling proteins that contain Src-homology-2 domains (SH2 domain) that specifically recognize different phosphotyrosine residues, including the p85 regulatory subunit of
   5101..5129    +  CDS            3xHA (fragment): three tandem HA epitope tags
   5154..5275    -  polyA_signal   SV40 poly(A) signal: SV40 polyadenylation signal
   5298..5366    -  CDS            large T antigen (fragment): large T antigen from SV40 (simian virus 40)
   5437..5567    +  repeat_region  AAV2 ITR (fragment): inverted terminal repeat of adeno-associated virus serotype 2 inverted
   5581..5738    +  CDS            lacZα (fragment): LacZα fragment of β-galactosidase; lacZ fragment
   5743..354     +  rep_origin     f1 ori (across the origin) (sequence partly withheld): f1 bacteriophage origin of replication; arrow indicates direction of (+) strand synthesis
