[The description below was written by a language model from this plasmid's Addgene catalogue record and pLannotate feature annotations shown in this document.]
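Description:
synapsin-hIRβ is an AAV transfer plasmid for expressing a truncated, constitutively active form of the human insulin receptor (the β subunit of INSR) in neurons. It is propagated in E. coli as a high-copy plasmid through a ColE1/pUC-type origin and selected with ampicillin via the bla gene. An f1 phage origin and remnants of a lac/lacZα cloning region, carried over from the parental vector, are also present. The catalogue lists a recombination-deficient growth strain, which is consistent with the need to keep the repeat-rich AAV inverted terminal repeats intact.

The expression cassette lies between AAV2 ITR sequences, which the annotation detects only as fragments on either side; ITRs are the cis elements needed for replication and packaging of the genome into AAV particles. According to the record, the original promoter of the pCi-IRES-HA-IRβ-dsRed backbone was replaced with a neuron-specific synapsin promoter. The feature table does not annotate this promoter, though an unannotated stretch between the upstream ITR and the chimeric intron could accommodate it. Downstream are a β-globin/immunoglobulin chimeric intron that typically enhances expression, a T7 promoter, the INSR fragment (catalogued insert of about 1.4 kb), a short in-frame HA epitope sequence at its C terminus for detection, and an SV40 polyadenylation signal. Although the backbone name mentions IRES and dsRed, neither element appears in the annotated 5.8 kb sequence.

The construct is intended for neuron-restricted, ligand-independent insulin receptor signalling, and the associated study examined its effects on voltage-gated calcium channel currents in hippocampal neurons.
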