Addgene plasmid #236226: synapsin-hIRβ
Purpose: Expressing a truncated, constitutively active human insulin receptor (IRβ) in neurons
Depositing lab: Olivier Thibault. Depositing organization: University of Kentucky. Publication: Expression of a Constitutively Active Human Insulin Receptor in Hippocampal Neurons Does Not Alter VGCC Currents. Frazier HN, Anderson KL, Maimaiti S, Ghoweri AO, Kraner SD, Popa GJ, Hampton KK, Mendenhall MD, Norris CM, Craven RJ, Thibault O. Neurochem Res. 2019 Jan;44(1):269-280. doi: 10.1007/s11064-018-2510-2. Epub 2018 Mar 23. PubMed 29572644.
Backbone
  Vector backbone: pCi-IRES-HA-IRβ-dsRed
  Modifications to backbone: Replace the promoter to neuron specific (synapse) promoter
  Vector type: Bacterial Expression, AAV
Growth in bacteria
  Bacterial resistance: Ampicillin, 100 μg/mL
  Growth temperature: 37°C
  Growth strain: NEB Stable
  Copy number: High Copy
Gene/Insert
  Gene/Insert name: human Insulin Receptor beta subunit (alt name: hIR beta)
  Species: H. sapiens (human)
  Insert size (bp): 1404
  Entrez Gene: INSR (a.k.a. CD220, HHF5)
  Promoter: neuron-specific synapsin promote
  Cloning method: Restriction Enzyme; 5′ cloning site BglII (unknown if destroyed); 3′ cloning site EcoRI (unknown if destroyed)
  Sequencing primers: 5′ tgacgtcactcgccggt
Terms and licenses: Academic/Nonprofit Terms; Industry Terms: Not Available to Industry
How to cite: synapsin-hIRβ was a gift from Olivier Thibault (Addgene plasmid # 236226 ; http://n2t.net/addgene:236226 ; RRID:Addgene_236226)
